Addgene plasmid #58797: p(+)MV-NSE-FlagP-F497D-3p
Purpose: Expresses recombinant measles virus with Flag-P-F497D gene tagged si2 (siP) target sequence
Depositing lab: Branka Horvat. Depositing organization: INSERM U1111,Centre International de Recherche en Infectiologie (CIRI).
Backbone
  Vector backbone: p(+)MV15894
  Modifications to backbone: Plasmid derived from p(+)MVNSe made in Roberto Cattaneo’s lab. p(+)MVNSe is derived from the original p(+)MV15894 plasmid described by Martin Billeter’s group in Radecke et al., EMBO J 14:5773 (1995) PMID:8846771. p(+)MV15894 contains the Edmonston molecular clone Genebank Z66517 with 13 point mutations including the “tag” AC>GA at positions 1818-9 of the genome, hence its acronym “Edm-tag” and a mutation in P gene resulting in 272Cyst>272Arg mutation into the V coding sequence that disable this protein. p(+)MVNSe is an elongated version of p(+)MV15894 containing the additional sequence CGTACGATGACGTCCTAG inserted just after nt 3368 to introduce unique restriction sites while preserving the genome length to compliance to the rule of six
Growth in bacteria
  Bacterial resistance: Ampicillin, 100 μg/mL
  Growth temperature: 30°C
  Growth strain: Top10
  Growth instructions: Transformed bacteria should never be stored at 4°C and should be kept growing at 30°C.
  Copy number: High Copy
Gene/Insert
  Gene/Insert name: Measles virus antigenome
  Species: measles virus
  Insert size (bp): 15996
  Mutation: MeV-P F497D
  Promoter: T7
  Tag / fusion protein: Flag (N terminal on insert)
  Cloning method: Unknown
  Sequencing primers: 5′ AACCAGGTCCACACAGC; 3′ TCTCTGTCATTGTGGAACTT
Resource information
  A portion of this plasmid was derived from a plasmid made by: Original plasmid construct used as backbone was provided by Roberto Cattaneo and Martin Billeter.
Terms and licenses: Academic/Nonprofit Terms; Industry Terms: Not Available to Industry
Depositor comments: Unique AatII site noted in the Modifications to Backbone field was confirmed by restriction digest. Please see Notes from Addgene link to view results.
How to cite: p(+)MV-NSE-FlagP-F497D-3p was a gift from Branka Horvat (Addgene plasmid # 58797 ; http://n2t.net/addgene:58797 ; RRID:Addgene_58797)
