[The description below was written by a language model from this plasmid's Addgene catalogue record and pLannotate feature annotations shown in this document.]
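Description:
p(+)MV-NSE-FlagP-F497D-3p is a reverse-genetics plasmid of about 19 kb that carries a full-length cDNA copy of the measles virus antigenome (Edmonston-derived "Edm-tag" lineage) for rescue of recombinant virus. It descends from p(+)MV15894 via p(+)MVNSe. The latter carries a short insertion after the P gene that adds unique restriction sites while keeping the genome length compliant with the rule of six. The parental clone also carries a set of point mutations, including the identifying "tag" and a P-gene change that disables the V protein. The bacterial part is a phagemid-type backbone with a high-copy ColE1/pUC origin, ampicillin resistance (AmpR with its bla promoter), f1 origin fragments and remnants of the lac/lacZα region and a T3 promoter.

The roughly 16 kb viral insert encodes, in genome order, N, P/V, M, F, H and L. The catalogue lists a T7 promoter driving antigenome transcription, although the feature table does not annotate it. Downstream of L, a hepatitis delta virus ribozyme cleaves the transcript to generate a precise viral 3′ end, followed by a T7 terminator. The short "SET1" hit between them is probably just T7 phage-derived sequence, not a functional tag.

In this variant the phosphoprotein carries an N-terminal Flag tag and the F497D substitution, and the P gene is additionally tagged with an siRNA target sequence (si2/siP). The tag is not annotated separately, though the P coding sequence starts slightly downstream of where it would in the untagged genome. The stated purpose is production of recombinant measles virus expressing this mutant P. The siRNA target presumably allows selective knockdown of the tagged transcript, but the record does not give the experimental rationale.
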