Features (pLannotate 1.2.2; 20 found; start..end, strand, type, name):
    108..1682    +  CDS            N: NCAP_MEASF - Also known as NP. Experimental evidence at protein level: Swiss-Prot protein existence level 1. Encapsidates the genome in a ratio of 1 N per 6 ribonucleotides, protecting it from nucleases. The nucleocapsid (NC) has a helical structure with either 12.35 or 11.64 N per turn, approximately 20 nm in diameter, with a hollow central cavity approximately 5 nm in diameter. The encapsidated genomic RNA is termed the NC and serves as template for transcription and replication. During replication, encapsidation by N is coupled to RNA synthesis and all replicative products are resistant to
   1834..3351    +  CDS            P/V: PHOSP_MEASE - Experimental evidence at protein level: Swiss-Prot protein existence level 1. Essential component of the RNA polymerase and the nascent chain assembly complex. Also required during RNA synthesis. From Measles virus (strain Edmonston) (MeV) (Subacute sclerose panencephalitis virus).
   3540..4544    +  CDS            M: MATRX_MEASC - Experimental evidence at protein level: Swiss-Prot protein existence level 1. The M protein has a crucial role in virus assembly and interacts with the RNP complex as well as with the viral membrane. From Measles virus (strain Ichinose-B95a) (MeV) (Subacute sclerose panencephalitis virus).
   5560..7209    +  CDS            F: FUS_MEASC - Experimental evidence at protein level: Swiss-Prot protein existence level 1. Class I viral fusion protein. Under the current model, the protein has at least 3 conformational states: pre-fusion native state, pre-hairpin intermediate state, and post-fusion hairpin state. During viral and plasma cell membrane fusion, the heptad repeat (HR) regions assume a trimer-of-hairpins structure, positioning the fusion peptide in close proximity to the C-terminal region of the ectodomain. The formation of this structure appears to drive apposition and subsequent fusion of viral and plasma cell
   7373..9223    +  CDS            H: HEMA_MEASE - Experimental evidence at protein level: Swiss-Prot protein existence level 1. Attaches the virus to cell receptors and thereby initiating infection. Binding of H protein to the receptor induces a conformational change that allows the F protein to trigger virion/cell membranes fusion. May use human CD46 and/or SLAMF1 as receptors for viral entry into the cell. The high degree of interaction between H and MCP/CD46 results in down-regulation of the latter from the surface of infected cells, rendering them more sensitive to c3b-mediated complement lysis. From Measles virus (strain Edm
   9336..15884   +  CDS            L: L_MEASE - Experimental evidence at transcript level: Swiss-Prot protein existence level 2. RNA-directed RNA polymerase that catalyzes the replication of viral genomic RNA. The template is composed of the viral RNA tightly encapsidated by the nucleoprotein (N). The replicase mode is dependent on intracellular N protein concentration. In this mode, the polymerase replicates the whole viral genome without recognizing transcriptional signals, and the replicated genome is not caped or polyadenylated. From Measles virus (strain Edmonston) (MeV) (Subacute sclerose panencephalitis virus).
  15994..16082   +  ncRNA          HDV ribozyme: Accession: RF00094 - Hepatitis delta virus ribozyme
  16093..16142   +  CDS            SET1 (fragment): solubility-enhancement tag derived from T7 phage gene 10B
  16150..16197   +  terminator     T7 terminator: transcription terminator for bacteriophage T7 RNA polymerase
  16250..16268   -  promoter       T3 promoter: promoter for bacteriophage T3 RNA polymerase
  16311..16333   -  protein_bind   lac operator (fragment): The lac repressor binds to the lac operator to inhibit transcription in E. coli. This inhibition can be relieved by adding lactose or isopropyl-β-D-thiogalactopyranoside (IPTG). lac repressor encoded by lacI
  16337..16367   -  promoter       lac promoter: promoter for the E. coli lac operon
  16382..16403   -  protein_bind   CAP binding site: CAP binding activates transcription in the presence of cAMP. E. coli catabolite activator protein
  16416..16508   -  CDS            lacI (fragment): lac repressor; lacI; The lac repressor binds to the lac operator to inhibit transcription in E. coli. This inhibition can be relieved by adding lactose or isopropyl-β-D-thiogalactopyranoside (IPTG).
  16691..17279   -  rep_origin     ori: high-copy-number ColE1/pMB1/pBR322/pUC origin of replication
  17450..18310   -  CDS            AmpR: β-lactamase; bla; confers resistance to ampicillin, carbenicillin, and related antibiotics
  18311..18415   -  promoter       AmpR promoter: bla
  18441..18771   -  rep_origin     f1 ori (fragment) (sequence partly withheld): f1 bacteriophage origin of replication; arrow indicates direction of (+) strand synthesis
  18783..18862   -  rep_origin     f1 ori (fragment) (sequence withheld): f1 bacteriophage origin of replication; arrow indicates direction of (+) strand synthesis
  18867..19024   -  CDS            lacZα (fragment): LacZα fragment of β-galactosidase; lacZ fragment
>Addgene plasmid #58797 | p(+)MV-NSE-FlagP-F497D-3p | depositor full sequence | sequence record 91092 | p(+)MV-NSE-FlagP-F497D-3p sequence 19043 bps
ACCAAACAAAGTTGGGTAAGGATAGTTCAATCAATGATCATCTTCTAGTGCACTTAGGATTCAAGATCCT
ATTATCAGGGACAAGAGCAGGATTAGGGATATCCGAGATGGCCACACTTTTAAGGAGCTTAGCATTGTTC
AAAAGAAACAAGGACAAACCACCCATTACATCAGGATCCGGTGGAGCCATCAGAGGAATCAAACACATTA
TTATAGTACCAATCCCTGGAGATTCCTCAATTACCACTCGATCCAGACTTCTGGACCGGTTGGTCAGGTT
AATTGGAAACCCGGATGTGAGCGGGCCCAAACTAACAGGGGCACTAATAGGTATATTATCCTTATTTGTG
GAGTCTCCAGGTCAATTGATTCAGAGGATCACCGATGACCCTGACGTTAGCATAAGGCTGTTAGAGGTTG
TCCAGAGTGACCAGTCACAATCTGGCCTTACCTTCGCATCAAGAGGTACCAACATGGAGGATGAGGCGGA
CCAATACTTTTCACATGATGATCCAATTAGTAGTGATCAATCCAGGTTCGGATGGTTCGAGAACAAGGAA
ATCTCAGATATTGAAGTGCAAGACCCTGAGGGATTCAACATGATTCTGGGTACCATCCTAGCCCAAATTT
GGGTCTTGCTCGCAAAGGCGGTTACGGCCCCAGACACGGCAGCTGATTCGGAGCTAAGAAGGTGGATAAA
GTACACCCAACAAAGAAGGGTAGTTGGTGAATTTAGATTGGAGAGAAAATGGTTGGATGTGGTGAGGAAC
AGGATTGCCGAGGACCTCTCCTTACGCCGATTCATGGTCGCTCTAATCCTGGATATCAAGAGAACACCCG
GAAACAAACCCAGGATTGCTGAAATGATATGTGACATTGATACATATATCGTAGAGGCAGGATTAGCCAG
TTTTATCCTGACTATTAAGTTTGGGATAGAAACTATGTATCCTGCTCTTGGACTGCATGAATTTGCTGGT
GAGTTATCCACACTTGAGTCCTTGATGAACCTTTACCAGCAAATGGGGGAAACTGCACCCTACATGGTAA
TCCTGGAGAACTCAATTCAGAACAAGTTCAGTGCAGGATCATACCCTCTGCTCTGGAGCTATGCCATGGG
AGTAGGAGTGGAACTTGAAAACTCCATGGGAGGTTTGAACTTTGGCCGATCTTACTTTGATCCAGCATAT
TTTAGATTAGGGCAAGAGATGGTAAGGAGGTCAGCTGGAAAGGTCAGTTCCACATTGGCATCTGAACTCG
GTATCACTGCCGAGGATGCAAGGCTTGTTTCAGAGATTGCAATGCATACTACTGAGGACAAGATCAGTAG
AGCGGTTGGACCCAGACAAGCCCAAGTATCATTTCTACACGGTGATCAAAGTGAGAATGAGCTACCGAGA
TTGGGGGGCAAGGAAGATAGGAGGGTCAAACAGAGTCGAGGAGAAGCCAGGGAGAGCTACAGAGAAACCG
GGCCCAGCAGAGCAAGTGATGCGAGAGCTGCCCATCTTCCAACCGGCACACCCCTAGACATTGACACTGC
ATCGGAGTCCAGCCAAGATCCGCAGGACAGTCGAAGGTCAGCTGACGCCCTGCTTAGGCTGCAAGCCATG
GCAGGAATCTCGGAAGAACAAGGCTCAGACACGGACACCCCTATAGTGTACAATGACAGAAATCTTCTAG
ACTAGGTGCGAGAGGCCGAGGACCAGAACAACATCCGCCTACCCTCCATCATTGTTATAAAAAACTTAGG
AACCAGGTCCACACAGCCGCCAGCCCATCAACCATCCACTCCCACGATTGGAGCAGATGGATTATAAGGA
TGACGATGACAAAGCAGAAGAGCAGGCACGCCATGTCAAAAACGGACTGGAATGCATCCGGGCTCTCAAG
GCCGAGCCCATCGGCTCACTGGCCATCGAGGAAGCTATGGCAGCATGGTCAGAAATATCAGACAACCCAG
GACAGGAGCGAGCCACCTGCAGGGAAGAGAAGGCAGGCAGTTCGGGTCTCAGCAAACCATGCCTCTCAGC
AATTGGATCAACTGAAGGCGGTGCACCTCGCATCCGCGGTCAGGGACCTGGAGAGAGCGATGACGACGCT
GAAACTTTGGGAATCCCCCCAAGAAATCTCCAGGCATCAAGCACTGGGCTACAGTGTCATTATGTTTATG
ATCACAGCGGTGAAGCGGTTAAGGGAATCCAAGATGCTGACTCTATCATGGTTCAATCAGGCCTTGATGG
TGATAGCACCCTCTCAGGAGGAGACAATGAATCTGAAAACAGCGATGTGGATATTGGCGAACCTGATACC
GAGGGATATGCTATCACTGACCGGGGATCTGCTCCCATCTCTATGGGGTTCAGGGCTTCTGATGTTGAAA
CTGCAGAAGGAGGGGAGATCCACGAGCTCCTGAGACTCCAATCCAGAGGCAACAACTTTCCGAAGCTTGG
GAAAACTCTCAATGTTCCTCCGCCCCCGGACCCCGGTAGGGCCAGCACTTCCGGGACACCCATTAAAAAG
GGCACAGACGCGAGATTAGCCTCATTTGGAACGGAGATCGCGTCTTCATTGACAGGTGGTGCAACCCAAT
GTGCTCGAAAGTCACCCTCGGAACCATCAGGGCCAGGTGCACCTGCGGGGAACGTCCCCGAGTGTGTGAG
CAATGCCGCACTGATACAGGAGTGGACACCCGAATCTGGCACCACAATCTCCCCGAGATCCCAGAATAAT
GAAGAAGGGGGAGACCATTATGATGATGAGCTGTTCTCTGATGTCCAAGATATTAAAACAGCCTTGGCCA
AAATACACGAGGATAATCAGAAGATAATCTCCAAGCTAGAATCACTGCTGTTATTGAAGGGAGAAGTTGA
GTCAATTAAGAAGCAGATCAACAGGCAAAATATCAGCATATCCACCCTGGAAGGACACCTCTCAAGCATC
ATGATCGCCATTCCTGGACTTGGGAAGGATCCCAACGACCCCACTGCAGATGTCGAAATCAATCCCGACT
TGAAACCCATCATAGGCAGAGATTCAGGCCGAGCACTGGCCGAAGTTCTCAAGAAACCCGTTGCCTCGCG
ACAACTCCAAGGAATGACAAATGGACGGACCAGTTCCAGAGGACAGCTGCTGAAGGAATTTCAGCTAAAG
CCGATCGGGAAAAAGATGAGCTCAGCCGTCGGGTTTGTTCCTGACACCGGCCCTGCATCACGCAGTGTAA
TCCGCTCCATTATAAAATCCAGCCGGCTAGAGGAGGATCGGAAGCGTTACCTGATGACTCTCCTTGATGA
TATCAAAGGAGCCAATGATCTTGCCAAGGACCACCAGATGCTGATGAAGATAATAATGAAGTAGCTACAG
CTCAACTTACCTGCCAACCGGACACCTCTCAAGCATCATCCATGCGGACACCTCTCAAGCATCATCAGTC
GGGACACCTCTCAAGCATCATACCCAACTAGCGTACCATGACGTCCTAGTACAACCTAAATCCATTATAA
AAAACTTAGGAGCAAAGTGATTGCCTCCCAAGTTCCACAATGACAGAGATCTACGACTTCGACAAGTCGG
CATGGGACATCAAAGGGTCGATCGCTCCGATACAACCCACCACCTACAGTGATGGCAGGCTGGTGCCCCA
GGTCAGAGTCATAGATCCTGGTCTAGGCGACAGGAAGGATGAATGCTTTATGTACATGTTTCTGCTGGGG
GTTGTTGAGGACAGCGATTCCCTAGGGCCTCCAATCGGGCGAGCATTTGGGTCCCTGCCCTTAGGTGTTG
GCAGATCCACAGCAAAGCCCGAAAAACTCCTCAAAGAGGCCACTGAGCTTGACATAGTTGTTAGACGTAC
AGCAGGGCTCAATGAAAAACTGGTGTTCTACAACAACACCCCACTAACTCTCCTCACACCTTGGAGAAAG
GTCCTAACAACAGGGAGTGTCTTCAACGCAAACCAAGTGTGCAATGCGGTTAATCTGATACCGCTCGATA
CCCCGCAGAGGTTCCGTGTTGTTTATATGAGCATCACCCGTCTTTCGGATAACGGGTATTACACCGTTCC
TGGAAGAATGCTGGAATTCAGATCGGTCAATGCAGTGGCCTTCAACCTGCTGGTGACCCTTAGGATTGAC
AAGGCGATAGGCCCTGGGAAGATCATCGACAATACAGAGCAACTTCCTGAGGCAACATTTATGGTCCACA
TCGGGAACTTCAGGAGAAAGAAGAGTGAAGTCTACTCTGCCGATTATTGCAAAATGAAAATCGAAAAGAT
GGGCCTGGTTTTTGCACTTGGTGGGATAGGGGGCACCAGTCTTCACATTAGAAGCACAGGCAAAATGAGC
AAGACTCTCCATGCACAACTCGGGTTCAAGAAGACCTTATGTTACCCGCTGATGGATATCAATGAAGACC
TTAATCGATTACTCTGGAGGAGCAGATGCAAGATAGTAAGAATCCAGGCAGTTTTGCAGCCATCAGTTCC
TCAAGAATTCCGCATTTACGACGACGTGATCATAAATGATGACCAAGGACTATTCAAAGTTCTGTAGACC
GTAGTGCCCAGCAATGCCCGAAAACGACCCCCCTCACAATGACAGCCAGAAGGCCCGGACAAAAAAGCCC
CCTCCGAAAGACTCCACGGACCAAGCGAGAGGCCAGCCAGCAGCCGACGGCAAGCGCGAACACCAGGCGG
CCCCAGCACAGAACAGCCCTGACACAAGGCCACCACCAGCCACCCCAATCTGCATCCTCCTCGTGGGACC
CCCGAGGACCAACCCCCAAGGCTGCCCCCGATCCAAACCACCAACCGCATCCCCACCACCCCCGGGAAAG
AAACCCCCAGCAATTGGAAGGCCCCTCCCCCTCTTCCTCAACACAAGAACTCCACAACCGAACCGCACAA
GCGACCGAGGTGACCCAACCGCAGGCATCCGACTCCCTAGACAGATCCTCTCTCCCCGGCAAACTAAACA
AAACTTAGGGCCAAGGAACATACACACCCAACAGAACCCAGACCCCGGCCCACGGCGCCGCGCCCCCAAC
CCCCGACAACCAGAGGGAGCCCCCAACCAATCCCGCCGGCTCCCCCGGTGCCCACAGGCAGGGACACCAA
CCCCCGAACAGACCCAGCACCCAACCATCGACAATCCAAGACGGGGGGGCCCCCCCAAAAAAAGGCCCCC
AGGGGCCGACAGCCAGCACCGCGAGGAAGCCCACCCACCCCACACACGACCACGGCAACCAAACCAGAAC
CCAGACCACCCTGGGCCACCAGCTCCCAGACTCGGCCATCACCCCGCAGAAAGGAAAGGCCACAACCCGC
GCACCCCAGCCCCGATCCGGCGGGGAGCCACCCAACCCGAACCAGCACCCAAGAGCGATCCCCGAAGGAC
CCCCGAACCGCAAAGGACATCAGTATCCCACAGCCTCTCCAAGTCCCCCGGTCTCCTCCTCTTCTCGAAG
GGACCAAAAGATCAATCCACCACACCCGACGACACTCAACTCCCCACCCCTAAAGGAGACACCGGGAATC
CCAGAATCAAGACTCATCCAATGTCCATCATGGGTCTCAAGGTGAACGTCTCTGCCATATTCATGGCAGT
ACTGTTAACTCTCCAAACACCCACCGGTCAAATCCATTGGGGCAATCTCTCTAAGATAGGGGTGGTAGGA
ATAGGAAGTGCAAGCTACAAAGTTATGACTCGTTCCAGCCATCAATCATTAGTCATAAAATTAATGCCCA
ATATAACTCTCCTCAATAACTGCACGAGGGTAGAGATTGCAGAATACAGGAGACTACTGAGAACAGTTTT
GGAACCAATTAGAGATGCACTTAATGCAGTGACCCAGAATATAAGACCGGTTCAGAGTGTAGCTTCAAGT
AGGAGACACAAGAGATTTGCGGGAGTAGTCCTGGCAGGTGCGGCCCTAGGCGTTGCCACAGCTGCTCAGA
TAACAGCCGGCATTGCACTTCACCAGTCCATGCTGAACTCTCAAGCCATCGACAATCTGAGAGCGAGCCT
GGAAACTACTAATCAGGCAATTGAGGCAATCAGACAAGCAGGGCAGGAGATGATATTGGCTGTTCAGGGT
GTCCAAGACTACATCAATAATGAGCTGATACCGTCTATGAACCAACTATCTTGTGATTTAATCGGCCAGA
AGCTCGGGCTCAAATTGCTCAGATACTATACAGAAATCCTGTCATTATTTGGCCCCAGCTTACGGGACCC
CATATCTGCGGAGATATCTATCCAGGCTTTGAGCTATGCGCTTGGAGGAGACATCAATAAGGTGTTAGAA
AAGCTCGGATACAGTGGAGGTGATTTACTGGGCATCTTAGAGAGCAGAGGAATAAAGGCCCGGATAACTC
ACGTCGACACAGAGTCCTACTTCATTGTCCTCAGTATAGCCTATCCGACGCTGTCCGAGATTAAGGGGGT
GATTGTCCACCGGCTAGAGGGGGTCTCGTACAACATAGGCTCTCAAGAGTGGTATACCACTGTGCCCAAG
TATGTTGCAACCCAAGGGTACCTTATCTCGAATTTTGATGAGTCATCGTGTACTTTCATGCCAGAGGGGA
CTGTGTGCAGCCAAAATGCCTTGTACCCGATGAGTCCTCTGCTCCAAGAATGCCTCCGGGGGTCCACCAA
GTCCTGTGCTCGTACACTCGTATCCGGGTCTTTTGGGAACCGGTTCATTTTATCACAAGGGAACCTAATA
GCCAATTGTGCATCAATCCTTTGCAAGTGTTACACAACAGGAACGATCATTAATCAAGACCCTGACAAGA
TCCTAACATACATTGCTGCCGATCACTGCCCGGTAGTCGAGGTGAACGGCGTGACCATCCAAGTCGGGAG
CAGGAGGTATCCAGACGCTGTGTACTTGCACAGAATTGACCTCGGTCCTCCCATATCATTGGAGAGGTTG
GACGTATGGACAAATCTGGGGAATGCAATTGCTAAGTTGGAGGATGCCAAGGAATTGTTGGAGTCATCGG
ACCAGATATTGAGGAGTATGAAAGGTTTATCGAGCACTAGCATAGTCTACATCCTGATTGCAGTGTGTCT
TGGAGGGTTGATAGGGATCCCCGCTTTAATATGTTGCTGCAGGGGGCGTTGTAACAAAAAGGGAGAACAA
GTTGGTATGTCAAGACCAGGCCTAAAGCCTGATCTTACGGGAACATCAAAATCCTATGTAAGGTCGCTCT
GATCCTCTACAACTCTTGAAACACAAATGTCCCACAAGTCTCCTCTTCGTCATCAAGCAACCACCGCACC
CAGCATCAAGCCCACCTGAAATTATCTCCGGTTTCCCTCTGGCCGAACAATATCGGTAGTTAATTAAAAC
TTAGGGTGCAAGATCATCCACAATGTCACCACAACGAGACCGGATAAATGCCTTCTACAAAGATAACCCC
CATCCCAAGGGAAGTAGGATAGTCATTAACAGAGAACATCTTATGATTGATAGACCTTATGTTTTGCTGG
CTGTTCTGTTTGTCATGTTTCTGAGCTTGATCGGGTTGCTAGCCATTGCAGGCATTAGACTTCATCGGGC
AGCCATCTACACCGCAGAGATCCATAAAAGCCTCAGCACCAATCTAGATGTAACTAACTCAATCGAGCAT
CAGGTCAAGGACGTGCTGACACCACTCTTCAAAATCATCGGTGATGAAGTGGGCCTGAGGACACCTCAGA
GATTCACTGACCTAGTGAAATTCATCTCTGACAAGATTAAATTCCTTAATCCGGATAGGGAGTACGACTT
CAGAGATCTCACTTGGTGTATCAACCCGCCAGAGAGAATCAAATTGGATTATGATCAATACTGTGCAGAT
GTGGCTGCTGAAGAGCTCATGAATGCATTGGTGAACTCAACTCTACTGGAGACCAGAACAACCAATCAGT
TCCTAGCTGTCTCAAAGGGAAACTGCTCAGGGCCCACTACAATCAGAGGTCAATTCTCAAACATGTCGCT
GTCCCTGTTAGACTTGTATTTAGGTCGAGGTTACAATGTGTCATCTATAGTCACTATGACATCCCAGGGA
ATGTATGGGGGAACTTACCTAGTGGAAAAGCCTAATCTGAGCAGCAAAAGGTCAGAGTTGTCACAACTGA
GCATGTACCGAGTGTTTGAAGTAGGTGTTATCAGAAATCCGGGTTTGGGGGCTCCGGTGTTCCATATGAC
AAACTATCTTGAGCAACCAGTCAGTAATGATCTCAGCAACTGTATGGTGGCTTTGGGGGAGCTCAAACTC
GCAGCCCTTTGTCACGGGGAAGATTCTATCACAATTCCCTATCAGGGATCAGGGAAAGGTGTCAGCTTCC
AGCTCGTCAAGCTAGGTGTCTGGAAATCCCCAACCGACATGCAATCCTGGGTCCCCTTATCAACGGATGA
TCCAGTGATAGACAGGCTTTACCTCTCATCTCACAGAGGTGTTATCGCTGACAACCAAGCAAAATGGGCT
GTCCCGACAACACGAACAGATGACAAGTTGCGAATGGAGACATGCTTCCAACAGGCGTGTAAGGGTAAAA
TCCAAGCACTCTGCGAGAATCCCGAGTGGGCACCATTGAAGGATAACAGGATTCCTTCATACGGGGTCTT
GTCTGTTGATCTGAGTCTGACAGTTGAGCTTAAAATCAAAATTGCTTCGGGATTCGGGCCATTGATCACA
CACGGTTCAGGGATGGACCTATACAAATCCAACCACAACAATGTGTATTGGCTGACTATCCCGCCAATGA
AGAACCTAGCCTTAGGTGTAATCAACACATTGGAGTGGATACCGAGATTCAAGGTTAGTCCCTACCTCTT
CACTGTCCCAATTAAGGAAGCAGGCGGAGACTGCCATGCCCCAACATACCTACCTGCGGAGGTGGATGGT
GATGTCAAACTCAGTTCCAATCTGGTGATTCTACCTGGTCAAGATCTCCAATATGTTTTGGCAACCTACG
ATACTTCCAGGGTTGAACATGCTGTGGTTTATTACGTTTACAGCCCAAGCCGCTCATTTTCTTACTTTTA
TCCTTTTAGGTTGCCTATAAAGGGGGTCCCCATCGAATTACAAGTGGAATGCTTCACATGGGACCAAAAA
CTCTGGTGCCGTCACTTCTGTGTGCTTGCGGACTCAGAATCTGGTGGACATATCACTCACTCTGGGATGG
TGGGCATGGGAGTCAGCTGCACAGTCACCCGGGAAGATGGAACCAATCGCAGATAGGGCTGCTAGTGAAC
CAATCACATGATGTCACCCAGACATCAGGCATACCCACTAGTGTGAAATAGACATCAGAATTAAGAAAAA
CGTAGGGTCCAAGTGGTTCCCCGTTATGGACTCGCTATCTGTCAACCAGATCTTATACCCTGAAGTTCAC
CTAGATAGCCCGATAGTTACCAATAAGATAGTAGCCATCCTGGAGTATGCTCGAGTCCCTCACGCTTACA
GCCTGGAGGACCCTACACTGTGTCAGAACATCAAGCACCGCCTAAAAAACGGATTTTCCAACCAAATGAT
TATAAACAATGTGGAAGTTGGGAATGTCATCAAGTCCAAGCTTAGGAGTTATCCGGCCCACTCTCATATT
CCATATCCAAATTGTAATCAGGATTTATTTAACATAGAAGACAAAGAGTCAACGAGGAAGATCCGTGAAC
TCCTCAAAAAGGGGAATTCGCTGTACTCCAAAGTCAGTGATAAGGTTTTCCAATGCTTAAGGGACACTAA
CTCACGGCTTGGCCTAGGCTCCGAATTGAGGGAGGACATCAAGGAGAAAGTTATTAACTTGGGAGTTTAC
ATGCACAGCTCCCAGTGGTTTGAGCCCTTTCTGTTTTGGTTTACAGTCAAGACTGAGATGAGGTCAGTGA
TTAAATCACAAACCCATACTTGCCATAGGAGGAGACACACACCTGTATTCTTCACTGGTAGTTCAGTTGA
GTTGCTAATCTCTCGTGACCTTGTTGCTATAATCAGTAAAGAGTCTCAACATGTATATTACCTGACATTT
GAACTGGTTTTGATGTATTGTGATGTCATAGAGGGGAGGTTAATGACAGAGACCGCTATGACTATTGATG
CTAGGTATACAGAGCTTCTAGGAAGAGTCAGATACATGTGGAAACTGATAGATGGTTTCTTCCCTGCACT
CGGGAATCCAACTTATCAAATTGTAGCCATGCTGGAGCCTCTTTCACTTGCTTACCTGCAGCTGAGGGAT
ATAACAGTAGAACTCAGAGGTGCTTTCCTTAACCACTGCTTTACTGAAATACATGATGTTCTTGACCAAA
ACGGGTTTTCTGATGAAGGTACTTATCATGAGTTAATTGAAGCTCTAGATTACATTTTCATAACTGATGA
CATACATCTGACAGGGGAGATTTTCTCATTTTTCAGAAGTTTCGGCCACCCCAGACTTGAAGCAGTAACG
GCTGCTGAAAATGTTAGGAAATACATGAATCAGCCTAAAGTCATTGTGTATGAGACTCTGATGAAAGGTC
ATGCCATATTTTGTGGAATCATAATCAACGGCTATCGTGACAGGCACGGAGGCAGTTGGCCACCGCTGAC
CCTCCCCCTGCATGCTGCAGACACAATCCGGAATGCTCAAGCTTCAGGTGATGGGTTAACACATGAGCAG
TGCGTTGATAACTGGAAATCTTTTGCTGGAGTGAAATTTGGCTGCTTTATGCCTCTTAGCCTGGATAGTG
ATCTGACAATGTACCTAAAGGACAAGGCACTTGCTGCTCTCCAAAGGGAATGGGATTCAGTTTACCCGAA
AGAGTTCCTGCGTTACGACCCTCCCAAGGGAACCGGGTCACGGAGGCTTGTAGATGTTTTCCTTAATGAT
TCGAGCTTTGACCCATATGATGTGATAATGTATGTTGTAAGTGGAGCTTACCTCCATGACCCTGAGTTCA
ACCTGTCTTACAGCCTGAAAGAAAAGGAGATCAAGGAAACAGGTAGACTTTTTGCTAAAATGACTTACAA
AATGAGGGCATGCCAAGTGATTGCTGAAAATCTAATCTCAAACGGGATTGGCAAATATTTTAAGGACAAT
GGGATGGCCAAGGATGAGCACGATTTGACTAAGGCACTCCACACTCTAGCTGTCTCAGGAGTCCCCAAAG
ATCTCAAAGAAAGTCACAGGGGGGGGCCAGTCTTAAAAACCTACTCCCGAAGCCCAGTCCACACAAGTAC
CAGGAACGTGAGAGCAGCAAAAGGGTTTATAGGGTTCCCTCAAGTAATTCGGCAGGACCAAGACACTGAT
CATCCGGAGAATATGGAAGCTTACGAGACAGTCAGTGCATTTATCACGACTGATCTCAAGAAGTACTGCC
TTAATTGGAGATATGAGACCATCAGCTTGTTTGCACAGAGGCTAAATGAGATTTACGGATTGCCCTCATT
TTTCCAGTGGCTGCATAAGAGGCTTGAGACCTCTGTCCTGTATGTAAGTGACCCTCATTGCCCCCCCGAC
CTTGACGCCCATATCCCGTTATATAAAGTCCCCAATGATCAAATCTTCATTAAGTACCCTATGGGAGGTA
TAGAAGGGTATTGTCAGAAGCTGTGGACCATCAGCACCATTCCCTATCTATACCTGGCTGCTTATGAGAG
CGGAGTAAGGATTGCTTCGTTAGTGCAAGGGGACAATCAGACCATAGCCGTAACAAAAAGGGTACCCAGC
ACATGGCCCTACAACCTTAAGAAACGGGAAGCTGCTAGAGTAACTAGAGATTACTTTGTAATTCTTAGGC
AAAGGCTACATGATATTGGCCATCACCTCAAGGCAAATGAGACAATTGTTTCATCACATTTTTTTGTCTA
TTCAAAAGGAATATATTATGATGGGCTACTTGTGTCCCAATCACTCAAGAGCATCGCAAGATGTGTATTC
TGGTCAGAGACTATAGTTGATGAAACAAGGGCAGCATGCAGTAATATTGCTACAACAATGGCTAAAAGCA
TCGAGAGAGGTTATGACCGTTACCTTGCATATTCCCTGAACGTCCTAAAAGTGATACAGCAAATTCTGAT
CTCTCTTGGCTTCACAATCAATTCAACCATGACCCGGGATGTAGTCATACCCCTCCTCACAAACAACGAC
CTCTTAATAAGGATGGCACTGTTGCCCGCTCCTATTGGGGGGATGAATTATCTGAATATGAGCAGGCTGT
TTGTCAGAAACATCGGTGATCCAGTAACATCATCAATTGCTGATCTCAAGAGAATGATTCTCGCCTCACT
AATGCCTGAAGAGACCCTCCATCAGGTAATGACACAACAACCGGGGGACTCTTCATTCCTAGACTGGGCT
AGCGACCCTTACTCAGCAAATCTTGTATGTGTCCAGAGCATCACTAGACTCCTCAAGAACATAACTGCAA
GGTTTGTCCTGATCCATAGTCCAAACCCAATGTTAAAAGGATTATTCCATGATGACAGTAAAGAAGAGGA
CGAGGGACTGGCGGCATTCCTCATGGACAGGCATATTATAGTACCTAGGGCAGCTCATGAAATCCTGGAT
CATAGTGTCACAGGGGCAAGAGAGTCTATTGCAGGCATGCTGGATACCACAAAAGGCTTGATTCGAGCCA
GCATGAGGAAGGGGGGTTTAACCTCTCGAGTGATAACCAGATTGTCCAATTATGACTATGAACAATTCAG
AGCAGGGATGGTGCTATTGACAGGAAGAAAGAGAAATGTCCTCATTGACAAAGAGTCATGTTCAGTGCAG
CTGGCGAGAGCTCTAAGAAGCCATATGTGGGCGAGGCTAGCTCGAGGACGGCCTATTTACGGCCTTGAGG
TCCCTGATGTACTAGAATCTATGCGAGGCCACCTTATTCGGCGTCATGAGACATGTGTCATCTGCGAGTG
TGGATCAGTCAACTACGGATGGTTTTTTGTCCCCTCGGGTTGCCAACTGGATGATATTGACAAGGAAACA
TCATCCTTGAGAGTCCCATATATTGGTTCTACCACTGATGAGAGAACAGACATGAAGCTTGCCTTCGTAA
GAGCCCCAAGTCGATCCTTGCGATCTGCTGTTAGAATAGCAACAGTGTACTCATGGGCTTACGGTGATGA
TGATAGCTCTTGGAACGAAGCCTGGTTGTTGGCTAGGCAAAGGGCCAATGTGAGCCTGGAGGAGCTAAGG
GTGATCACTCCCATCTCAACTTCGACTAATTTAGCGCATAGGTTGAGGGATCGTAGCACTCAAGTGAAAT
ACTCAGGTACATCCCTTGTCCGAGTGGCGAGGTATACCACAATCTCCAACGACAATCTCTCATTTGTCAT
ATCAGATAAGAAGGTTGATACTAACTTTATATACCAACAAGGAATGCTTCTAGGGTTGGGTGTTTTAGAA
ACATTGTTTCGACTCGAGAAAGATACCGGATCATCTAACACGGTATTACATCTTCACGTCGAAACAGATT
GTTGCGTGATCCCGATGATAGATCATCCCAGGATACCCAGCTCCCGCAAGCTAGAGCTGAGGGCAGAGCT
ATGTACCAACCCATTGATATATGATAATGCACCTTTAATTGACAGAGATGCAACAAGGCTATACACCCAG
AGCCATAGGAGGCACCTTGTGGAATTTGTTACATGGTCCACACCCCAACTATATCACATTTTAGCTAAGT
CCACAGCACTATCTATGATTGACCTGGTAACAAAATTTGAGAAGGACCATATGAATGAAATTTCAGCTCT
CATAGGGGATGACGATATCAATAGTTTCATAACTGAGTTTCTGCTCATAGAGCCAAGATTATTCACTATC
TACTTGGGCCAGTGTGCGGCCATCAATTGGGCATTTGATGTACATTATCATAGACCATCAGGGAAATATC
AGATGGGTGAGCTGTTGTCATCGTTCCTTTCTAGAATGAGCAAAGGAGTGTTTAAGGTGCTTGTCAATGC
TCTAAGCCACCCAAAGATCTACAAGAAATTCTGGCATTGTGGTATTATAGAGCCTATCCATGGTCCTTCA
CTTGATGCTCAAAACTTGCACACAACTGTGTGCAACATGGTTTACACATGCTATATGACCTACCTCGACC
TGTTGTTGAATGAAGAGTTAGAAGAGTTCACATTTCTCTTGTGTGAAAGCGACGAGGATGTAGTACCGGA
CAGATTCGACAACATCCAGGCAAAACACTTATGTGTTCTGGCAGATTTGTACTGTCAACCAGGGACCTGC
CCACCAATTCAAGGTCTAAGACCGGTAGAGAAATGTGCAGTTCTAACCGACCATATCAAGGCAGAGGCTA
TGTTATCTCCAGCAGGATCTTCGTGGAACATAAATCCAATTATTGTAGACCATTACTCATGCTCCCTGAC
TTATCTCCGGCGAGGATCGATCAAACAGATAAGATTGAGAGTTGATCCAGGATTCATTTTCGACGCCCTC
GCTGAGGTAAATGTCAGTCAGCCAAAGATCGGCAGCAACAACATCTCAAATATGAGCATCAAGGCTTTCA
GACCCCCACACGATGATGTTGCAAAATTGCTCAAAGATATCAACACAAGCAAGCACAATCTTCCCATTTC
AGGGGGCAATCTCGCCAATTATGAAATCCATGCTTTCCGCAGAATCGGGTTGAACTCATCTGCTTGCTAC
AAAGCTGTTGAGATATCAACATTAATTAGGAGATGCCTTGAGCCAGGGGAGGACGGCTTGTTCTTGGGTG
AGGGATCGGGTTCTATGTTGATCACTTATAAGGAGATACTTAAACTAAGCAAGTGCTTCTATAATAGTGG
GGTTTCCGCCAATTCTAGATCTGGTCAAAGGGAATTAGCACCCTATCCCTCCGAAGTTGGCCTTGTCGAA
CACAGAATGGGAGTAGGTAATATTGTCAAAGTGCTCTTTAACGGGAGGCCCGAAGTCACGTGGGTAGGCA
GTGTAGATTGCTTCAATTTCATAGTTAGTAATATCCCTACCTCTAGTGTGGGGTTTATCCATTCAGATAT
AGAGACCTTGCCTGACAAAGATACTATAGAGAAGCTAGAGGAATTGGCAGCCATCTTATCGATGGCTCTG
CTCCTGGGCAAAATAGGATCAATACTGGTGATTAAGCTTATGCCTTTCAGCGGGGATTTTGTTCAGGGAT
TTATAAGTTATGTAGGGTCTCATTATAGAGAAGTGAACCTTGTATACCCTAGATACAGCAACTTCATATC
TACTGAATCTTATTTGGTTATGACAGATCTCAAGGCTAACCGGCTAATGAATCCTGAAAAGATTAAGCAG
CAGATAATTGAATCATCTGTGAGGACTTCACCTGGACTTATAGGTCACATCCTATCCATTAAGCAACTAA
GCTGCATACAAGCAATTGTGGGAGACGCAGTTAGTAGAGGTGATATCAATCCTACTCTGAAAAAACTTAC
ACCTATAGAGCAGGTGCTGATCAATTGCGGGTTGGCAATTAACGGACCTAAGCTGTGCAAAGAATTGATC
CACCATGATGTTGCCTCAGGGCAAGATGGATTGCTTAATTCTATACTCATCCTCTACAGGGAGTTGGCAA
GATTCAAAGACAACCAAAGAAGTCAACAAGGGATGTTCCACGCTTACCCCGTATTGGTAAGTAGCAGGCA
ACGAGAACTTATATCTAGGATCACCCGCAAATTTTGGGGGCACATTCTTCTTTACTCCGGGAACAGAAAG
TTGATAAATAAGTTTATCCAGAATCTCAAGTCCGGCTATCTGATACTAGACTTACACCAGAATATCTTCG
TTAAGAATCTATCCAAGTCAGAGAAACAGATTATTATGACGGGGGGTTTGAAACGTGAGTGGGTTTTTAA
GGTAACAGTCAAGGAGACCAAAGAATGGTATAAGTTAGTCGGATACAGTGCCCTGATTAAGGACTAATTG
GTTGAACTCCGGAACCCTAATCCTGCCCTAGGTGGTTAGGCATTATTTGCAATATATTAAAGAAAACTTT
GAAAATACGAAGTTTCTATTCCCAGCTTTGTCTGGTGGCCGGCATGGTCCCAGCCTCCTCGCTGGCGCTG
GCTGGGCAACATTCCGAGGGGACCGTCCCCTCGGTAATGGCGAATGGGACGCGGCCGATCCGGCTGCTAA
CAAAGCCCGAAAGGAAGCTGAGTTGGCTGCTGCCACCGCTGAGCAATAACTAGCATAACCCCTTGGGGCC
TCTAAACGGGTCTTGAGGGGTTTTTTGCTGAAAGGAGGAACTATATCCGGATGCGGCCGCAGGTACCCAG
CTTTTGTTCCCTTTAGTGAGGGTTAATTTCGAGCTTGGCGTAATCATGGTCATAGCTGTTTCCTGTGTGA
AATTGTTATCCGCTCACAATTCCACACAACATACGAGCCGGAAGCATAAAGTGTAAAGCCTGGGGTGCCT
AATGAGTGAGCTAACTCACATTAATTGCGTTGCGCTCACTGCCCGCTTTCCAGTCGGGAAACCTGTCGTG
CCAGCTGCATTAATGAATCGGCCAACGCGCGGGGAGAGGCGGTTTGCGTATTGGGCGCTCTTCCGCTTCC
TCGCTCACTGACTCGCTGCGCTCGGTCGTTCGGCTGCGGCGAGCGGTATCAGCTCACTCAAAGGCGGTAA
TACGGTTATCCACAGAATCAGGGGATAACGCAGGAAAGAACATGTGAGCAAAAGGCCAGCAAAAGGCCAG
GAACCGTAAAAAGGCCGCGTTGCTGGCGTTTTTCCATAGGCTCCGCCCCCCTGACGAGCATCACAAAAAT
CGACGCTCAAGTCAGAGGTGGCGAAACCCGACAGGACTATAAAGATACCAGGCGTTTCCCCCTGGAAGCT
CCCTCGTGCGCTCTCCTGTTCCGACCCTGCCGCTTACCGGATACCTGTCCGCCTTTCTCCCTTCGGGAAG
CGTGGCGCTTTCTCATAGCTCACGCTGTAGGTATCTCAGTTCGGTGTAGGTCGTTCGCTCCAAGCTGGGC
TGTGTGCACGAACCCCCCGTTCAGCCCGACCGCTGCGCCTTATCCGGTAACTATCGTCTTGAGTCCAACC
CGGTAAGACACGACTTATCGCCACTGGCAGCAGCCACTGGTAACAGGATTAGCAGAGCGAGGTATGTAGG
CGGTGCTACAGAGTTCTTGAAGTGGTGGCCTAACTACGGCTACACTAGAAGGACAGTATTTGGTATCTGC
GCTCTGCTGAAGCCAGTTACCTTCGGAAAAAGAGTTGGTAGCTCTTGATCCGGCAAACAAACCACCGCTG
GTAGCGGTGGTTTTTTTGTTTGCAAGCAGCAGATTACGCGCAGAAAAAAAGGATCTCAAGAAGATCCTTT
GATCTTTTCTACGGGGTCTGACGCTCAGTGGAACGAAAACTCACGTTAAGGGATTTTGGTCATGAGATTA
TCAAAAAGGATCTTCACCTAGATCCTTTTAAATTAAAAATGAAGTTTTAAATCAATCTAAAGTATATATG
AGTAAACTTGGTCTGACAGTTACCAATGCTTAATCAGTGAGGCACCTATCTCAGCGATCTGTCTATTTCG
TTCATCCATAGTTGCCTGACTCCCCGTCGTGTAGATAACTACGATACGGGAGGGCTTACCATCTGGCCCC
AGTGCTGCAATGATACCGCGAGACCCACGCTCACCGGCTCCAGATTTATCAGCAATAAACCAGCCAGCCG
GAAGGGCCGAGCGCAGAAGTGGTCCTGCAACTTTATCCGCCTCCATCCAGTCTATTAATTGTTGCCGGGA
AGCTAGAGTAAGTAGTTCGCCAGTTAATAGTTTGCGCAACGTTGTTGCCATTGCTACAGGCATCGTGGTG
TCACGCTCGTCGTTTGGTATGGCTTCATTCAGCTCCGGTTCCCAACGATCAAGGCGAGTTACATGATCCC
CCATGTTGTGCAAAAAAGCGGTTAGCTCCTTCGGTCCTCCGATCGTTGTCAGAAGTAAGTTGGCCGCAGT
GTTATCACTCATGGTTATGGCAGCACTGCATAATTCTCTTACTGTCATGCCATCCGTAAGATGCTTTTCT
GTGACTGGTGAGTACTCAACCAAGTCATTCTGAGAATAGTGTATGCGGCGACCGAGTTGCTCTTGCCCGG
CGTCAATACGGGATAATACCGCGCCACATAGCAGAACTTTAAAAGTGCTCATCATTGGAAAACGTTCTTC
GGGGCGAAAACTCTCAAGGATCTTACCGCTGTTGAGATCCAGTTCGATGTAACCCACTCGTGCACCCAAC
TGATCTTCAGCATCTTTTACTTTCACCAGCGTTTCTGGGTGAGCAAAAACAGGAAGGCAAAATGCCGCAA
AAAAGGGAATAAGGGCGACACGGAAATGTTGAATACTCATACTCTTCCTTTTTCAATATTATTGAAGCAT
TTATCAGGGTTATTGTCTCATGAGCGGATACATATTTGAATGTATTTAGAAAAATAAACAAATAGGGGTT
CCGCGCACATTTCCCCGAAAAGTGCCACCTAAATTGTAAGCGTTAATATTTTGTTAAAATTCGCGTTAAA
TTTTTGTTAAATCAGCTCATTTTTTAACCAATAGGCCGAAATCGGCAAAATCCCTTATAAATCAAAAGAA
TAGACCGAGATAGGGT
[37 nt withheld, positions 18567-18603]
AAAGAACGTGGACTCCAACGTCAAAGG
[49 nt withheld, positions 18631-18679]
T
[91 nt withheld, positions 18681-18771]
CATTTAGGCCA
[80 nt withheld, positions 18783-18862]
CCCATTCGCCATTCAGGCTGCGCAACTGTTGGGAAGGGCGATCGGTGCGGGCCTCTTCGCTATTACGCCA
GCTGGCGAAAGGGGGATGTGCTGCAAGGCGATTAAGTTGGGTAACGCCAGGGTTTTCCCAGTCACGACGT
TGTAAAACGACGGCCAGTGAATTGTAATACGACTCACTATA
