>Addgene plasmid #58797 | p(+)MV-NSE-FlagP-F497D-3p | addgene partial sequence | sequence record 92751 | M13pUC-Fwd 5'-CCCAGTCACGACGTTGTAAAACG-3'
CCAAACAAAGTTGGGTAAGGATAGTTCAATCAATGATCATCTTCTAGTGCACTTAGGATTCAAGATCCTA
TTATCAGGGACAAGAGCAGGATTAGGGATATCCGAGATGGCCACACTTTTAAGGAGCTTAGCATTGTTCA
AAAGAAACAAGGACAAACCACCCATTACATCAGGATCCGGTGGAGCCATCAGAGGAATCAAACACATTAT
TATAGTACCAATCCCTGGAGATTCCTCAATTACCACTCGATCCAGACTTCTGGACCGGTTGGTCAGGTTA
ATTGGAAACCCGGATGTGAGCGGGCCCAAACTAACAGGGGCACTAATAGGTATATTATCCTTATTTGTGG
AGTCTCCAGGTCAATTGATTCAGAGGATCACCGATGACCCTGACGTTAGCATAAGGCTGTTAGAGGTTGT
CCAGAGTGACCAGTCACAATCTGGCCTTACCTTCGCATCAAGAGGTACCAACATGGAGGATGAGGCGGAC
CAATACTTTTCACATGATGATCCAATTAGTAGTGATCAATCCAGGTTCGGATGGTTCGAGAACAAGGAAA
TCTCAGATATTGAAGTGCAAGACCCTGAGGGATTCAACATGATTCTGGGTACCATCCTAGCCCAAATTTG
GGTCTTGCTCGCAAAGGCGGTTACGGCCCCAGACACGGCAGCTGATTCGGAGCTAAGAAGGTGGATAAAG
TACACCCAACAAAGAAGGGTAGTTGGTGAATTTAGATTGGAGAGAAAATGGTTGGATGTGGTGAGGAACA
GGATTGCCGAGGACCTCTCCTTACGCCGATTCATGGTCGCTCTAATCCTGGATATCAAGAGAACACCCGG
AAACAAACCCAGGATTGCTGAAATGATATGTGACATTGATACATATATCGTAGAGGCAGGATTAGCCAGT
TTTATCCTGAC
