>Addgene plasmid #58797 | p(+)MV-NSE-FlagP-F497D-3p | addgene partial sequence | sequence record 92759 | M13pUC-Rev 5'-AGCGGATAACAATTTCACACAGG-3'
ATTAACCCTCACTAAAGGGAACAAAAGCTGGTACCTGCGGCCGCATCCGGATATAGTTCCTCCTTTCAGC
AAAAAACCCCTCAAGACCCGTTTAGAGGCCCCAAGGGGTTATGCTAGTTATTGCCCAGCCAGCGCCAGCA
GCCAACTCAGCTTCCTTTCGGGCTTTGTTAGCAGCCGGATCGGCCGCGTCCCATTCGCCATTACCGAGGG
GACGGTCCCCTCGGAATGTTGCCCAGCCAGCGCCAGCGAGGAGGCTGGGACCATGCCGGCCACCAGACAA
AGCTGGGAATAGAAACTTCGTATTTTCAAAGTTTTCTTTAATATATTGCAAATAATGCCTAACCACCTAG
GGCAGGATTAGGGTTCCGGAGTTCAACCAATTAGTCCTTAATCAGGGCACTGTATCCGACTAACTTATAC
CATTCTTTGGTCTCCTTGACTGTTACCTTAAAAACCCACTCACGTTTCAAACCCCCCGTCATAATAATCT
GTTTCTCTGACTTGGATAGATTCTTAACGAAGATATTCTGGTGTAAGTCTAGTATCAGATAGCCGGACTT
GAGATTCTGGATAAACTTATTTATCAACTTTCTGTTCCCGGAGTAAAGAAGAATGTGCCCCCAAAATTTG
CGGGTGATCCTAGATATAAGTTCTCGTTGCCTGCTACTTACCAATACGGGGTAAGCGTGGAACATCCCTT
GTTGACTTCTTTGGTTGTCTTTGAATCTTGCCAACTCCCTGTAGAGGATGAGTATAGAATTAAGCAATCC
ATCTT
