>Addgene plasmid #58797 | p(+)MV-NSE-FlagP-F497D-3p | addgene partial sequence | sequence record 92788 | MeaslesGenome-F1 5'-CGGAAGAACAAGGCTCAGAC-3'
AATCTTCTAGACTAGGTGCGAGAGGCCGAGGACCAGAACAACATCCGCCTACCCTCCATCATTGTTATAA
AAAACTTAGGAACCAGGTCCACACAGCCGCCAGCCCATCAACCATCCACTCCCACGATTGGAGCAGATGG
ATTATAAGGATGACGATGACAAAGCAGAAGAGCAGGCACGCCATGTCAAAAACGGACTGGAATGCATCCG
GGCTCTCAAGGCCGAGCCCATCGGCTCACTGGCCATCGAGGAAGCTATGGCAGCATGGTCAGAAATATCA
GACAACCCAGGACAGGAGCGAGCCACCTGCAGGGAAGAGAAGGCAGGCAGTTCGGGTCTCAGCAAACCAT
GCCTCTCAGCAATTGGATCAACTGAAGGCGGTGCACCTCGCATCCGCGGTCAGGGACCTGGAGAGAGCGA
TGACGACGCTGAAACTTTGGGAATCCCCCCAAGAAATCTCCAGGCATCAAGCACTGGGCTACAGTGTCAT
TATGTTTATGATCACAGCGGTGAAGCGGTTAAGGGAATCCAAGATGCTGACTCTATCATGGTTCAATCAG
GCCTTGATGGTGATAGCACCCTCTCAGGAGGAGACAATGAATCTGAAAACAGCGATGTGGATATTGGCGA
ACCTGATACCGAGGGATATGCTATCACTGACCGGGGATCTGCTCCCATCTCTATGGGGTTCAGGGCTTCT
GATGTTGAAACTGCAGAAGGAGGGGAGATCCACGAGCTCCTGAGACTCCAATCCAGAGGCAACAACTTTC
CGAAGCTTGGGAAAACTCTCAATGTTCCTCCGC
