>Addgene plasmid #58797 | p(+)MV-NSE-FlagP-F497D-3p | addgene partial sequence | sequence record 94674 | MeaslesGenome-R1 5'-cttgggaggcaatcactttg-3'
GCTTGAGAGGTGTCCGCATGGATGATGCTTGAGAGGTGTCCGGTTGGCANGTAAGTTGAGCTGTAGCTAC
TTCATTATTATCTTCATCAGCATCTGGTGGTCCTTGGCAAGATCATTGGCTCCTTTGATATCATCAAGGA
NAGTCATCAGGTAACGCTTCCGATCCTCCTCTAGCCGGCTGGATTTTATAATGGANCGGATTACNCTGCG
TGATGCAGGGCCGGTGTCANGAACAAACCCGACGGCTGAGCTCATCTTTTTCCCGATCGGCTTTANCTGA
AATTCCTTCAGCAGCTGTCCTCTGGAACTGGTCCGTCCATTTGTCATTCCTTGNAGTTGTCG
